Addgene plasmid #198478: Lenti-guide-puro mAtp6v1a-2
Purpose: lentiviral stable expression of mAtp6v1a gRNA 2
Depositing lab: Suzanne Pfeffer. Depositing organization: Stanford University. Publication: Genome-wide screen reveals Rab12 GTPase as a critical activator of Parkinson's disease-linked LRRK2 kinase. Dhekne HS, Tonelli F, Yeshaw WM, Chiang CY, Limouse C, Jaimon E, Purlyte E, Alessi DR, Pfeffer SR. Elife. 2023 Oct 24;12:e87098. doi: 10.7554/eLife.87098. PubMed 37874635.
Backbone
  Vector backbone: lenti-guide puro
  Vector type: Mammalian Expression, Lentiviral
  Selectable markers: Puromycin
Growth in bacteria
  Bacterial resistance: Ampicillin, 100 μg/mL
  Growth temperature: 37°C
  Growth strain: NEB Stable
  Copy number: High Copy
Gene/Insert
  Gene/Insert name: mouse ATPv1a
  gRNA/shRNA sequence: ATGTTGCCCCCACGTAACAG
  Species: M. musculus (mouse)
  Insert size (bp): 20
  Entrez Gene: Atp6v1a (a.k.a. AI647066, Atp6a1, Atp6a2, Atp6v1a1, VA68, VPP2)
  Promoter: U6
  Cloning method: Restriction Enzyme; 5′ cloning site Unknown (unknown if destroyed); 3′ cloning site Unknown (unknown if destroyed)
  Sequencing primers: 5′ gcctatttcccatgattccttc
Terms and licenses: Academic/Nonprofit Terms; Industry Terms: Not Available to Industry
Depositor comments: Please visit https://www.biorxiv.org/content/10.1101/2023.02.17.529028v1 for bioRxiv preprint.
How to cite: Lenti-guide-puro mAtp6v1a-2 was a gift from Suzanne Pfeffer (Addgene plasmid # 198478 ; http://n2t.net/addgene:198478 ; RRID:Addgene_198478)
