[The description below was written by a language model from this plasmid's Addgene catalogue record and pLannotate feature annotations shown in this document.]
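Description:
Lenti-guide-puro mAtp6v1a-2 is a third-generation-style, self-inactivating HIV-1 lentiviral transfer plasmid built on the lenti-guide puro backbone, designed to deliver a single CRISPR guide RNA against mouse Atp6v1a, which encodes the A subunit of the V1 domain of the vacuolar H+-ATPase. It is propagated in E. coli through a high-copy ColE1/pUC origin with ampicillin resistance (bla). The backbone also carries an f1 origin, remnants of the lac region, and T3 and T7 promoters. An SV40 origin and SV40 polyadenylation signal lie downstream of the viral cassette.

The viral genome is transcribed from an RSV promoter fused to a truncated 5′ LTR, followed by the Ψ packaging signal with a partial gag sequence, the Rev response element and a fragment of env, and it ends in a ΔU3 3′ LTR that inactivates LTR promoter activity after integration. Within this unit, a human U6 RNA polymerase III promoter drives the 20-nt spacer, designated guide 2 for this gene, joined to the Streptococcus pyogenes Cas9 gRNA scaffold. A cPPT/CTS element follows. A separate EF-1α promoter with its intron A then expresses puromycin N-acetyltransferase for selection of transduced mammalian cells, with a WPRE to enhance transcript expression.

No Cas9 is annotated in the construct, so the nuclease has to be provided separately, for example by cells already expressing it. The recorded purpose is stable lentiviral expression of this guide. The associated publication concerns a genome-wide screen for regulators of the Parkinson's disease-linked kinase LRRK2, which suggests use in targeted disruption of Atp6v1a in mouse cells, though the record does not state this explicitly.
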