Features (pLannotate 1.2.2; 29 found; start..end, strand, type, name):
      3..158     +  CDS            env (fragment): ENV_HV1H2 - Experimental evidence at protein level: Swiss-Prot protein existence level 1. [Transmembrane protein gp41]: Acts as a class I viral fusion protein. Under the current model, the protein has at least 3 conformational states: pre-fusion native state, pre-hairpin intermediate state, and post-fusion hairpin state. During fusion of viral and target intracellular membranes, the coiled coil regions (heptad repeats) assume a trimer-of-hairpins structure, positioning the fusion peptide in close proximity to the C-terminal region of the ectodomain. The formation of this structure appears to d
    162..402     +  promoter       U6 promoter: RNA polymerase III promoter for human U6 snRNA
    432..507     +  misc_RNA       gRNA scaffold: guide RNA scaffold for the Streptococcus pyogenes CRISPR/Cas9 system
    563..680     +  misc_feature   cPPT/CTS: central polypurine tract and central termination sequence of HIV-1
    746..812     +  CDS            small t antigen (fragment): SV40 (simian virus 40) small t antigen
    838..1049    +  promoter       EF-1α core promoter: core promoter for human elongation factor EF-1α
   1050..1988    +  intron         EF-1α intron A: intron upstream of the start codon of human EF-1α
   2010..2609    +  CDS            PuroR (fragment): puromycin N-acetyltransferase; pac from Streptomyces; confers resistance to puromycin
   2625..3213    +  misc_feature   WPRE: woodchuck hepatitis virus posttranscriptional regulatory element
   3264..3283    +  misc_feature   cPPT/CTS (fragment): central polypurine tract and central termination sequence of HIV-1
   3285..3518    +  LTR            3' LTR (ΔU3): self-inactivating 3' long terminal repeat (LTR) from HIV-1
   3596..3717    +  polyA_signal   SV40 poly(A) signal: SV40 polyadenylation signal
   3757..3892    +  rep_origin     SV40 ori: SV40 origin of replication
   3913..3931    -  promoter       T7 promoter: promoter for bacteriophage T7 RNA polymerase
   3939..4094    +  CDS            lacZα (fragment): LacZα fragment of β-galactosidase; lacZ fragment
   4099..4527    +  rep_origin     f1 ori (sequence partly withheld): f1 bacteriophage origin of replication; arrow indicates direction of (+) strand synthesis
   4580..4684    +  promoter       AmpR promoter: bla
   4685..5545    +  CDS            AmpR: β-lactamase; bla; confers resistance to ampicillin, carbenicillin, and related antibiotics
   5716..6304    +  rep_origin     ori: high-copy-number ColE1/pMB1/pBR322/pUC origin of replication
   6487..6579    +  CDS            lacI (fragment): lac repressor; lacI; The lac repressor binds to the lac operator to inhibit transcription in E. coli. This inhibition can be relieved by adding lactose or isopropyl-β-D-thiogalactopyranoside (IPTG).
   6592..6613    +  protein_bind   CAP binding site: CAP binding activates transcription in the presence of cAMP. E. coli catabolite activator protein
   6628..6658    +  promoter       lac promoter: promoter for the E. coli lac operon
   6666..6682    +  protein_bind   lac operator: The lac repressor binds to the lac operator to inhibit transcription in E. coli. This inhibition can be relieved by adding lactose or isopropyl-β-D-thiogalactopyranoside (IPTG). lac repressor encoded by lacI
   6727..6745    +  promoter       T3 promoter: promoter for bacteriophage T3 RNA polymerase
   6773..6999    +  promoter       RSV promoter: Rous sarcoma virus enhancer/promoter
   7000..7180    +  LTR            5' LTR (truncated): truncated 5' long terminal repeat (LTR) from HIV-1
   7227..7352    +  misc_feature   HIV-1 Ψ: packaging signal of human immunodeficiency virus type 1
   7336..7699    +  CDS            HIV-1 gag (fragment): gag protein from human immunodeficiency virus 1; gag
   7845..8078    +  misc_feature   RRE: The Rev response element (RRE) of HIV-1 allows for Rev-dependent mRNA export from the nucleus to the cytoplasm.
>Addgene plasmid #198478 | Lenti-guide-puro mAtp6v1a-2 | addgene full sequence | sequence record 390776 | Addgene NGS Result
TAACAAATTGGCTGTGGTATATAAAATTATTCATAATGATAGTAGGAGGCTTGGTAGGTTTAAGAATAGT
TTTTGCTGTACTTTCTATAGTGAATAGAGTTAGGCAGGGATATTCACCATTATCGTTTCAGACCCACCTC
CCAACCCCGAGGGGACCCAGAGAGGGCCTATTTCCCATGATTCCTTCATATTTGCATATACGATACAAGG
CTGTTAGAGAGATAATTAGAATTAATTTGACTGTAAACACAAAGATATTAGTACAAAATACGTGACGTAG
AAAGTAATAATTTCTTGGGTAGTTTGCAGTTTTAAAATTATGTTTTAAAATGGACTATCATATGCTTACC
GTAACTTGAAAGTATTTCGATTTCTTGGCTTTATATATCTTGTGGAAAGGACGAAACACCGATGTTGCCC
CCACGTAACAGGTTTTAGAGCTAGAAATAGCAAGTTAAAATAAGGCTAGTCCGTTATCAACTTGAAAAAG
TGGCACCGAGTCGGTGCTTTTTTAAGCTTGGCGTAACTAGATCTTGAGACAAATGGCAGTATTCATCCAC
AATTTTAAAAGAAAAGGGGGGATTGGGGGGTACAGTGCAGGGGAAAGAATAGTAGACATAATAGCAACAG
ACATACAAACTAAAGAATTACAAAAACAAATTACAAAAATTCAAAATTTTCGGGTTTATTACAGGGACAG
CAGAGATCCACTTTGGCGCCGGCTCGAGGGGGCCCGGGTGCAAAGATGGATAAAGTTTTAAACAGAGAGG
AATCTTTGCAGCTAATGGACCTTCTAGGTCTTGAAAGGAGTGGGAATTGGCTCCGGTGCCCGTCAGTGGG
CAGAGCGCACATCGCCCACAGTCCCCGAGAAGTTGGGGGGAGGGGTCGGCAATTGATCCGGTGCCTAGAG
AAGGTGGCGCGGGGTAAACTGGGAAAGTGATGTCGTGTACTGGCTCCGCCTTTTTCCCGAGGGTGGGGGA
GAACCGTATATAAGTGCAGTAGTCGCCGTGAACGTTCTTTTTCGCAACGGGTTTGCCGCCAGAACACAGG
TAAGTGCCGTGTGTGGTTCCCGCGGGCCTGGCCTCTTTACGGGTTATGGCCCTTGCGTGCCTTGAATTAC
TTCCACCTGGCTGCAGTACGTGATTCTTGATCCCGAGCTTCGGGTTGGAAGTGGGTGGGAGAGTTCGAGG
CCTTGCGCTTAAGGAGCCCCTTCGCCTCGTGCTTGAGTTGAGGCCTGGCCTGGGCGCTGGGGCCGCCGCG
TGCGAATCTGGTGGCACCTTCGCGCCTGTCTCGCTGCTTTCGATAAGTCTCTAGCCATTTAAAATTTTTG
ATGACCTGCTGCGACGCTTTTTTTCTGGCAAGATAGTCTTGTAAATGCGGGCCAAGATCTGCACACTGGT
ATTTCGGTTTTTGGGGCCGCGGGCGGCGACGGGGCCCGTGCGTCCCAGCGCACATGTTCGGCGAGGCGGG
GCCTGCGAGCGCGGCCACCGAGAATCGGACGGGGGTAGTCTCAAGCTGGCCGGCCTGCTCTGGTGCCTGG
CCTCGCGCCGCCGTGTATCGCCCCGCCCTGGGCGGCAAGGCTGGCCCGGTCGGCACCAGTTGCGTGAGCG
GAAAGATGGCCGCTTCCCGGCCCTGCTGCAGGGAGCTCAAAATGGAGGACGCGGCGCTCGGGAGAGCGGG
CGGGTGAGTCACCCACACAAAGGAAAAGGGCCTTTCCGTCCTCAGCCGTCGCTTCATGTGACTCCACGGA
GTACCGGGCGCCGTCCAGGCACCTCGATTAGTTCTCGAGCTTTTGGAGTACGTCGTCTTTAGGTTGGGGG
GAGGGGTTTTATGCGATGGAGTTTCCCCACACTGAGTGGGTGGAGACTGAAGTTAGGCCAGCTTGGCACT
TGATGTAATTCTCCTTGGAATTTGCCCTTTTTGAGTTTGGATCTTGGTTCATTCTCAAGCCTCAGACAGT
GGTTCAAAGTTTTTTTCTTCCATTTCAGGTGTCGTGACGTACGGCCACCATGACCGAGTACAAGCCCACG
GTGCGCCTCGCCACCCGCGACGACGTCCCCAGGGCCGTACGCACCCTCGCCGCCGCGTTCGCCGACTACC
CCGCCACGCGCCACACCGTCGATCCGGACCGCCACATCGAGCGGGTCACCGAGCTGCAAGAACTCTTCCT
CACGCGCGTCGGGCTCGACATCGGCAAGGTGTGGGTCGCGGACGACGGCGCCGCCGTGGCGGTCTGGACC
ACGCCGGAGAGCGTCGAAGCGGGGGCGGTGTTCGCCGAGATCGGCCCGCGCATGGCCGAGTTGAGCGGTT
CCCGGCTGGCCGCGCAGCAACAGATGGAAGGCCTCCTGGCGCCGCACCGGCCCAAGGAGCCCGCGTGGTT
CCTGGCCACCGTCGGAGTCTCGCCCGACCACCAGGGCAAGGGTCTGGGCAGCGCCGTCGTGCTCCCCGGA
GTGGAGGCGGCCGAGCGCGCCGGGGTGCCCGCCTTCCTGGAGACCTCCGCGCCCCGCAACCTCCCCTTCT
ACGAGCGGCTCGGCTTCACCGTCACCGCCGACGTCGAGGTGCCCGAAGGACCGCGCACCTGGTGCATGAC
CCGCAAGCCCGGTGCCTGAACGCGTTAAGTCGACAATCAACCTCTGGATTACAAAATTTGTGAAAGATTG
ACTGGTATTCTTAACTATGTTGCTCCTTTTACGCTATGTGGATACGCTGCTTTAATGCCTTTGTATCATG
CTATTGCTTCCCGTATGGCTTTCATTTTCTCCTCCTTGTATAAATCCTGGTTGCTGTCTCTTTATGAGGA
GTTGTGGCCCGTTGTCAGGCAACGTGGCGTGGTGTGCACTGTGTTTGCTGACGCAACCCCCACTGGTTGG
GGCATTGCCACCACCTGTCAGCTCCTTTCCGGGACTTTCGCTTTCCCCCTCCCTATTGCCACGGCGGAAC
TCATCGCCGCCTGCCTTGCCCGCTGCTGGACAGGGGCTCGGCTGTTGGGCACTGACAATTCCGTGGTGTT
GTCGGGGAAATCATCGTCCTTTCCTTGGCTGCTCGCCTGTGTTGCCACCTGGATTCTGCGCGGGACGTCC
TTCTGCTACGTCCCTTCGGCCCTCAATCCAGCGGACCTTCCTTCCCGCGGCCTGCTGCCGGCTCTGCGGC
CTCTTCCGCGTCTTCGCCTTCGCCCTCAGACGAGTCGGATCTCCCTTTGGGCCGCCTCCCCGCGTCGACT
TTAAGACCAATGACTTACAAGGCAGCTGTAGATCTTAGCCACTTTTTAAAAGAAAAGGGGGGACTGGAAG
GGCTAATTCACTCCCAACGAAGACAAGATCTGCTTTTTGCTTGTACTGGGTCTCTCTGGTTAGACCAGAT
CTGAGCCTGGGAGCTCTCTGGCTAACTAGGGAACCCACTGCTTAAGCCTCAATAAAGCTTGCCTTGAGTG
CTTCAAGTAGTGTGTGCCCGTCTGTTGTGTGACTCTGGTAACTAGAGATCCCTCAGACCCTTTTAGTCAG
TGTGGAAAATCTCTAGCAGTACGTATAGTAGTTCATGTCATCTTATTATTCAGTATTTATAACTTGCAAA
GAAATGAATATCAGAGAGTGAGAGGAACTTGTTTATTGCAGCTTATAATGGTTACAAATAAAGCAATAGC
ATCACAAATTTCACAAATAAAGCATTTTTTTCACTGCATTCTAGTTGTGGTTTGTCCAAACTCATCAATG
TATCTTATCATGTCTGGCTCTAGCTATCCCGCCCCTAACTCCGCCCATCCCGCCCCTAACTCCGCCCAGT
TCCGCCCATTCTCCGCCCCATGGCTGACTAATTTTTTTTATTTATGCAGAGGCCGAGGCCGCCTCGGCCT
CTGAGCTATTCCAGAAGTAGTGAGGAGGCTTTTTTGGAGGCCTAGGGACGTACCCAATTCGCCCTATAGT
GAGTCGTATTACGCGCGCTCACTGGCCGTCGTTTTACAACGTCGTGACTGGGAAAACCCTGGCGTTACCC
AACTTAATCGCCTTGCAGCACATCCCCCTTTCGCCAGCTGGCGTAATAGCGAAGAGGCCCGCACCGATCG
CCCTTCCCAACAGTTGCGCAGCCTGAATGGCGAATGGG
[124 nt withheld, positions 4099-4222]
C
[91 nt withheld, positions 4224-4314]
A
[49 nt withheld, positions 4316-4364]
CCTTTGACGTTGGAGTCCACGTTCTTT
[37 nt withheld, positions 4392-4428]
ACCCTATCTCGGTCTATTCTTTTGATTTATAAGGGATTTTGCCGATTTCGGCCTATTGGTTAAAAAATGA
GCTGATTTAACAAAAATTTAACGCGAATTTTAACAAAATATTAACGCTTACAATTTAGGTGGCACTTTTC
GGGGAAATGTGCGCGGAACCCCTATTTGTTTATTTTTCTAAATACATTCAAATATGTATCCGCTCATGAG
ACAATAACCCTGATAAATGCTTCAATAATATTGAAAAAGGAAGAGTATGAGTATTCAACATTTCCGTGTC
GCCCTTATTCCCTTTTTTGCGGCATTTTGCCTTCCTGTTTTTGCTCACCCAGAAACGCTGGTGAAAGTAA
AAGATGCTGAAGATCAGTTGGGTGCACGAGTGGGTTACATCGAACTGGATCTCAACAGCGGTAAGATCCT
TGAGAGTTTTCGCCCCGAAGAACGTTTTCCAATGATGAGCACTTTTAAAGTTCTGCTATGTGGCGCGGTA
TTATCCCGTATTGACGCCGGGCAAGAGCAACTCGGTCGCCGCATACACTATTCTCAGAATGACTTGGTTG
AGTACTCACCAGTCACAGAAAAGCATCTTACGGATGGCATGACAGTAAGAGAATTATGCAGTGCTGCCAT
AACCATGAGTGATAACACTGCGGCCAACTTACTTCTGACAACGATCGGAGGACCGAAGGAGCTAACCGCT
TTTTTGCACAACATGGGGGATCATGTAACTCGCCTTGATCGTTGGGAACCGGAGCTGAATGAAGCCATAC
CAAACGACGAGCGTGACACCACGATGCCTGTAGCAATGGCAACAACGTTGCGCAAACTATTAACTGGCGA
ACTACTTACTCTAGCTTCCCGGCAACAATTAATAGACTGGATGGAGGCGGATAAAGTTGCAGGACCACTT
CTGCGCTCGGCCCTTCCGGCTGGCTGGTTTATTGCTGATAAATCTGGAGCCGGTGAGCGTGGGTCTCGCG
GTATCATTGCAGCACTGGGGCCAGATGGTAAGCCCTCCCGTATCGTAGTTATCTACACGACGGGGAGTCA
GGCAACTATGGATGAACGAAATAGACAGATCGCTGAGATAGGTGCCTCACTGATTAAGCATTGGTAACTG
TCAGACCAAGTTTACTCATATATACTTTAGATTGATTTAAAACTTCATTTTTAATTTAAAAGGATCTAGG
TGAAGATCCTTTTTGATAATCTCATGACCAAAATCCCTTAACGTGAGTTTTCGTTCCACTGAGCGTCAGA
CCCCGTAGAAAAGATCAAAGGATCTTCTTGAGATCCTTTTTTTCTGCGCGTAATCTGCTGCTTGCAAACA
AAAAAACCACCGCTACCAGCGGTGGTTTGTTTGCCGGATCAAGAGCTACCAACTCTTTTTCCGAAGGTAA
CTGGCTTCAGCAGAGCGCAGATACCAAATACTGTTCTTCTAGTGTAGCCGTAGTTAGGCCACCACTTCAA
GAACTCTGTAGCACCGCCTACATACCTCGCTCTGCTAATCCTGTTACCAGTGGCTGCTGCCAGTGGCGAT
AAGTCGTGTCTTACCGGGTTGGACTCAAGACGATAGTTACCGGATAAGGCGCAGCGGTCGGGCTGAACGG
GGGGTTCGTGCACACAGCCCAGCTTGGAGCGAACGACCTACACCGAACTGAGATACCTACAGCGTGAGCT
ATGAGAAAGCGCCACGCTTCCCGAAGGGAGAAAGGCGGACAGGTATCCGGTAAGCGGCAGGGTCGGAACA
GGAGAGCGCACGAGGGAGCTTCCAGGGGGAAACGCCTGGTATCTTTATAGTCCTGTCGGGTTTCGCCACC
TCTGACTTGAGCGTCGATTTTTGTGATGCTCGTCAGGGGGGCGGAGCCTATGGAAAAACGCCAGCAACGC
GGCCTTTTTACGGTTCCTGGCCTTTTGCTGGCCTTTTGCTCACATGTTCTTTCCTGCGTTATCCCCTGAT
TCTGTGGATAACCGTATTACCGCCTTTGAGTGAGCTGATACCGCTCGCCGCAGCCGAACGACCGAGCGCA
GCGAGTCAGTGAGCGAGGAAGCGGAAGAGCGCCCAATACGCAAACCGCCTCTCCCCGCGCGTTGGCCGAT
TCATTAATGCAGCTGGCACGACAGGTTTCCCGACTGGAAAGCGGGCAGTGAGCGCAACGCAATTAATGTG
AGTTAGCTCACTCATTAGGCACCCCAGGCTTTACACTTTATGCTTCCGGCTCGTATGTTGTGTGGAATTG
TGAGCGGATAACAATTTCACACAGGAAACAGCTATGACCATGATTACGCCAAGCGCGCAATTAACCCTCA
CTAAAGGGAACAAAAGCTGGAGCTGCAAGCTTAATGTAGTCTTATGCAATACTCTTGTAGTCTTGCAACA
TGGTAACGATGAGTTAGCAACATGCCTTACAAGGAGAGAAAAAGCACCGTGCATGCCGATTGGTGGAAGT
AAGGTGGTACGATCGTGCCTTATTAGGAAGGCAACAGACGGGTCTGACATGGATTGGACGAACCACTGAA
TTGCCGCATTGCAGAGATATTGTATTTAAGTGCCTAGCTCGATACATAAACGGGTCTCTCTGGTTAGACC
AGATCTGAGCCTGGGAGCTCTCTGGCTAACTAGGGAACCCACTGCTTAAGCCTCAATAAAGCTTGCCTTG
AGTGCTTCAAGTAGTGTGTGCCCGTCTGTTGTGTGACTCTGGTAACTAGAGATCCCTCAGACCCTTTTAG
TCAGTGTGGAAAATCTCTAGCAGTGGCGCCCGAACAGGGACTTGAAAGCGAAAGGGAAACCAGAGGAGCT
CTCTCGACGCAGGACTCGGCTTGCTGAAGCGCGCACGGCAAGAGGCGAGGGGCGGCGACTGGTGAGTACG
CCAAAAATTTTGACTAGCGGAGGCTAGAAGGAGAGAGATGGGTGCGAGAGCGTCAGTATTAAGCGGGGGA
GAATTAGATCGCGATGGGAAAAAATTCGGTTAAGGCCAGGGGGAAAGAAAAAATATAAATTAAAACATAT
AGTATGGGCAAGCAGGGAGCTAGAACGATTCGCAGTTAATCCTGGCCTGTTAGAAACATCAGAAGGCTGT
AGACAAATACTGGGACAGCTACAACCATCCCTTCAGACAGGATCAGAAGAACTTAGATCATTATATAATA
CAGTAGCAACCCTCTATTGTGTGCATCAAAGGATAGAGATAAAAGACACCAAGGAAGCTTTAGACAAGAT
AGAGGAAGAGCAAAACAAAAGTAAGACCACCGCACAGCAAGCGGCCGCTGATCTTCAGACCTGGAGGAGG
AGATATGAGGGACAATTGGAGAAGTGAATTATATAAATATAAAGTAGTAAAAATTGAACCATTAGGAGTA
GCACCCACCAAGGCAAAGAGAAGAGTGGTGCAGAGAGAAAAAAGAGCAGTGGGAATAGGAGCTTTGTTCC
TTGGGTTCTTGGGAGCAGCAGGAAGCACTATGGGCGCAGCGTCAATGACGCTGACGGTACAGGCCAGACA
ATTATTGTCTGGTATAGTGCAGCAGCAGAACAATTTGCTGAGGGCTATTGAGGCGCAACAGCATCTGTTG
CAACTCACAGTCTGGGGCATCAAGCAGCTCCAGGCAAGAATCCTGGCTGTGGAAAGATACCTAAAGGATC
AACAGCTCCTGGGGATTTGGGGTTGCTCTGGAAAACTCATTTGCACCACTGCTGTGCCTTGGAATGCTAG
TTGGAGTAATAAATCTCTGGAACAGATTTGGAATCACACGACCTGGATGGAGTGGGACAGAGAAATTAAC
AATTACACAAGCTTAATACACTCCTTAATTGAAGAATCGCAAAACCAGCAAGAAAAGAATGAACAAGAAT
TATTGGAATTAGATAAATGGGCAAGTTTGTGGAATTGGTTTAACA
